>Addgene plasmid #91013 | pMOD_A0503 | addgene full sequence | sequence record 181767 | Addgene NGS Result
GCCTTGACGGCAAAATCCCTTAACGTGAGTTTTCGTTCCACTGAGCGTCAGACCCCGTAGAAAAGATCAA
AGGATCTTCTTGAGATCCTTTTTTTCTGCGCGTAATCTGCTGCTTGCAAACAAAAAAACCACCGCTACCA
GCGGTGGTTTGTTTGCCGGATCAAGAGCTACTAACTCTTTTTCCGAAGGTAACTGGCTTCAGCAGAGCGC
AGATACCAAATACTGTTCTTCTAGTGTAGCCGTAGTTAGGCCACCACTTCAAGAACTCTGTAGCACCGCC
TACATACCTCGCTCTGCTAATCCTGTTACCAGTGGCTGCTGCCAGTGGCGATAAGTCGTGTCTTACCGGG
TTGGACTCAAGACGATAGTTACCGGATAAGGCGCAGCGGTCGGGCTGAACGGGGGGTTCGTGCTCACAGC
CCAGCTTGGAGCGAACGACCTACACCGAACTGAGATACCTACAGCGTGAGCTATGAGAAAGCGCCACGCT
TCCCGAAGGGAGAAAGGCGGACAGGTATCCGGTAAGCGGCAGGGTCGGAACAGGAGAGCGCACGAGGGAG
CTTCCAGGGGGAAACGCCTGGTATCTTTATAGTCCTGTCGGGTTTCGCCACCTCTGACTTGAGCGTCGAT
TTTTGTGATGCTCGTCAGGGGGGCGGAGCCTATGGAAAAACGCCAGCAACGCGGCCTTTTTACGGTTCCT
GGCCTTTTGCTGGCCTTTTGCTCACATGTTCTTTCCTGCGTTATCCCCTGATTCTGTGGATAACCGTATT
ACCGCCTTTGAGTGAGCTGATACCGCTCGCCGCAGCCGAACGACCGAGCGCAGCGAGTCAGTGAGCGAGG
AAGCGGAAGAGCGCCCACCTGCTCATGATCGGCGCGCCTGGCAGACATACTGTCCCACAAATGAAGATGG
AATCTGTAAAAGAAAACGCGTGAAATAATGCGTCTGACAAAGGTTAGGTCGGCTGCCTTTAATCAATACC
AAAGTGGTCCCTACCACGATGGAAAAACTGTGCAGTCGGTTTGGCTTTTTCTGACGAACAAATAAGATTC
GTGGCCGACAGGTGGGGGTCCACCATGTGAAGGCATCTTCAGACTCCAATAATGGAGCAATGACGTAAGG
GCTTACGAAATAAGTAAGGGTAGTTTGGGAAATGTCCACTCACCCGTCAGTCTATAAATACTTAGCCCCT
CCCTCATTGTTAAGGGAGCAAAATCTCAGAGAGATAGTCCTAGAGAGAGAAAGAGAGCAAGTAGCCTAGA
AGTAGTCAAGGCGGCGAAGTATTCAGGCACGTGGCCAGGAAGAAGAAAAGCCAAGACGACGAAAACAGGT
AAGAGCTAAGCTTCCTGCAGGAAAAATGGATCATTATCTTGATATTAGACTTAGACCTGATCCAGAATTT
CCACCAGCTCAACTTATGTCTGTTCTTTTTGGAAAACTTCATCAAGCTCTTGTTGCTCAAGGAGGAGATA
GAATTGGAGTTTCTTTTCCTGATCTTGATGAATCAAGATCAAGACTTGGAGAAAGACTTAGAATTCATGC
TTCTGCTGATGATCTTAGAGCTTTGCTTGCTAGACCTTGGCTTGAAGGACTTAGAGATCATCTTCAATTT
GGAGAACCAGCTGTTGTTCCACATCCAACTCCTTATAGACAAGTTTCAAGAGTTCAAGCTAAATCTAATC
CAGAAAGACTTAGAAGAAGACTTATGAGAAGACATGATCTTTCTGAAGAAGAAGCTAGAAAAAGAATTCC
TGATACTGTTGCTAGAGCTTTGGATTTGCCTTTTGTTACACTTAGATCACAATCTACTGGACAACATTTT
AGACTTTTTATTAGACATGGACCACTTCAAGTTACTGCTGAAGAAGGAGGATTTACTTGTTATGGACTTT
CTAAGGGAGGTTTTGTTCCTTGGTTTGGATCTGGAGCTACTAATTTTTCTCTTCTTAAGCAAGCTGGAGA
TGTTGAAGAAAATCCTGGACCCATGGATAAGAAGTACTCTATCGGACTCGATATCGGAACTAACTCTGTG
GGATGGGCTGTGATCACCGATGAGTACAAGGTGCCATCTAAGAAGTTCAAGGTTCTCGGAAACACCGATA
GGCACTCTATCAAGAAAAACCTTATCGGTGCTCTCCTCTTCGATTCTGGTGAAACTGCTGAGGCTACCAG
ACTCAAGAGAACCGCTAGAAGAAGGTACACCAGAAGAAAGAACAGGATCTGCTACCTCCAAGAGATCTTC
TCTAACGAGATGGCTAAAGTGGATGATTCATTCTTCCACAGGCTCGAAGAGTCATTCCTCGTGGAAGAAG
ATAAGAAGCACGAGAGGCACCCTATCTTCGGAAACATCGTTGATGAGGTGGCATACCACGAGAAGTACCC
TACTATCTACCACCTCAGAAAGAAGCTCGTTGATTCTACTGATAAGGCTGATCTCAGGCTCATCTACCTC
GCTCTCGCTCACATGATCAAGTTCAGAGGACACTTCCTCATCGAGGGTGATCTCAACCCTGATAACTCTG
ATGTGGATAAGTTGTTCATCCAGCTCGTGCAGACCTACAACCAGCTTTTCGAAGAGAACCCTATCAACGC
TTCAGGTGTGGATGCTAAGGCTATCCTCTCTGCTAGGCTCTCTAAGTCAAGAAGGCTTGAGAACCTCATT
GCTCAGCTCCCTGGTGAGAAGAAGAACGGACTTTTCGGAAACTTGATCGCTCTCTCTCTCGGACTCACCC
CTAACTTCAAGTCTAACTTCGATCTCGCTGAGGATGCAAAGCTCCAGCTCTCAAAGGATACCTACGATGA
TGATCTCGATAACCTCCTCGCTCAGATCGGAGATCAGTACGCTGATTTGTTCCTCGCTGCTAAGAACCTC
TCTGATGCTATCCTCCTCAGTGATATCCTCAGAGTGAACACCGAGATCACCAAGGCTCCACTCTCAGCTT
CTATGATCAAGAGATACGATGAGCACCACCAGGATCTCACACTTCTCAAGGCTCTTGTTAGACAGCAGCT
CCCAGAGAAGTACAAAGAGATTTTCTTCGATCAGTCTAAGAACGGATACGCTGGTTACATCGATGGTGGT
GCATCTCAAGAAGAGTTCTACAAGTTCATCAAGCCTATCCTCGAGAAGATGGATGGAACCGAGGAACTCC
TCGTGAAGCTCAATAGAGAGGATCTTCTCAGAAAGCAGAGGACCTTCGATAACGGATCTATCCCTCATCA
GATCCACCTCGGAGAGTTGCACGCTATCCTTAGAAGGCAAGAGGATTTCTACCCATTCCTCAAGGATAAC
AGGGAAAAGATTGAGAAGATTCTCACCTTCAGAATCCCTTACTACGTGGGACCTCTCGCTAGAGGAAACT
CAAGATTCGCTTGGATGACCAGAAAGTCTGAGGAAACCATCACCCCTTGGAACTTCGAAGAGGTGGTGGA
TAAGGGTGCTAGTGCTCAGTCTTTCATCGAGAGGATGACCAACTTCGATAAGAACCTTCCAAACGAGAAG
GTGCTCCCTAAGCACTCTTTGCTCTACGAGTACTTCACCGTGTACAACGAGTTGACCAAGGTTAAGTACG
TGACCGAGGGAATGAGGAAGCCTGCTTTTTTGTCAGGTGAGCAAAAGAAGGCTATCGTTGATCTCTTGTT
CAAGACCAACAGAAAGGTGACCGTGAAGCAGCTCAAAGAGGATTACTTCAAGAAAATCGAGTGCTTCGAT
TCAGTTGAGATTTCTGGTGTTGAGGATAGGTTCAACGCATCTCTCGGAACCTACCACGATCTCCTCAAGA
TCATTAAGGATAAGGATTTCTTGGATAACGAGGAAAACGAGGATATCTTGGAGGATATCGTTCTTACCCT
CACCCTCTTTGAAGATAGAGAGATGATTGAAGAAAGGCTCAAGACCTACGCTCATCTCTTCGATGATAAG
GTGATGAAGCAGTTGAAGAGAAGAAGATACACTGGTTGGGGAAGGCTCTCAAGAAAGCTCATTAACGGAA
TCAGGGATAAGCAGTCTGGAAAGACAATCCTTGATTTCCTCAAGTCTGATGGATTCGCTAACAGAAACTT
CATGCAGCTCATCCACGATGATTCTCTCACCTTTAAAGAGGATATCCAGAAGGCTCAGGTTTCAGGACAG
GGTGATAGTCTCCATGAGCATATCGCTAACCTCGCTGGATCTCCTGCAATCAAGAAGGGAATCCTCCAGA
CTGTGAAGGTTGTGGATGAGTTGGTGAAGGTGATGGGAAGGCATAAGCCTGAGAACATCGTGATCGAAAT
GGCTAGAGAGAACCAGACCACTCAGAAGGGACAGAAGAACTCTAGGGAAAGGATGAAGAGGATCGAGGAA
GGTATCAAAGAGCTTGGATCTCAGATCCTCAAAGAGCACCCTGTTGAGAACACTCAGCTCCAGAATGAGA
AGCTCTACCTCTACTACCTCCAGAACGGAAGGGATATGTATGTGGATCAAGAGTTGGATATCAACAGGCT
CTCTGATTACGATGTTGATCATATCGTGCCACAGTCATTCTTGAAGGATGATTCTATCGATAACAAGGTG
CTCACCAGGTCTGATAAGAACAGGGGTAAGAGTGATAACGTGCCAAGTGAAGAGGTTGTGAAGAAAATGA
AGAACTATTGGAGGCAGCTCCTCAACGCTAAGCTCATCACTCAGAGAAAGTTCGATAACTTGACTAAGGC
TGAGAGGGGAGGACTCTCTGAATTGGATAAGGCAGGATTCATCAAGAGGCAGCTTGTGGAAACCAGGCAG
ATCACTAAGCACGTTGCACAGATCCTCGATTCTAGGATGAACACCAAGTACGATGAGAACGATAAGTTGA
TCAGGGAAGTGAAGGTTATCACCCTCAAGTCAAAGCTCGTGTCTGATTTCAGAAAGGATTTCCAATTCTA
CAAGGTGAGGGAAATCAACAACTACCACCACGCTCACGATGCTTACCTTAACGCTGTTGTTGGAACCGCT
CTCATCAAGAAGTATCCTAAGCTCGAGTCAGAGTTCGTGTACGGTGATTACAAGGTGTACGATGTGAGGA
AGATGATCGCTAAGTCTGAGCAAGAGATCGGAAAGGCTACCGCTAAGTATTTCTTCTACTCTAACATCAT
GAATTTCTTCAAGACCGAGATTACCCTCGCTAACGGTGAGATCAGAAAGAGGCCACTCATCGAGACAAAC
GGTGAAACAGGTGAGATCGTGTGGGATAAGGGAAGGGATTTCGCTACCGTTAGAAAGGTGCTCTCTATGC
CACAGGTGAACATCGTTAAGAAAACCGAGGTGCAGACCGGTGGATTCTCTAAAGAGTCTATCCTCCCTAA
GAGGAACTCTGATAAGCTCATTGCTAGGAAGAAGGATTGGGACCCTAAGAAATACGGTGGTTTCGATTCT
CCTACCGTGGCTTACTCTGTTCTCGTTGTGGCTAAGGTTGAGAAGGGAAAGAGTAAGAAGCTCAAGTCTG
TTAAGGAACTTCTCGGAATCACTATCATGGAAAGGTCATCTTTCGAGAAGAACCCAATCGATTTCCTCGA
GGCTAAGGGATACAAAGAGGTTAAGAAGGATCTCATCATCAAGCTCCCAAAGTACTCACTCTTCGAACTC
GAGAACGGTAGAAAGAGGATGCTCGCTTCTGCTGGTGAGCTTCAAAAGGGAAACGAGCTTGCTCTCCCAT
CTAAGTACGTTAACTTTCTTTACCTCGCTTCTCACTACGAGAAGTTGAAGGGATCTCCAGAAGATAACGA
GCAGAAGCAACTTTTCGTTGAGCAGCACAAGCACTACTTGGATGAGATCATCGAGCAGATCTCTGAGTTC
TCTAAAAGGGTGATCCTCGCTGATGCAAACCTCGATAAGGTGTTGTCTGCTTACAACAAGCACAGAGATA
AGCCTATCAGGGAACAGGCAGAGAACATCATCCATCTCTTCACCCTTACCAACCTCGGTGCTCCTGCTGC
TTTCAAGTACTTCGATACAACCATCGATAGGAAGAGATACACCTCTACCAAAGAAGTGCTCGATGCTACC
CTCATCCATCAGTCTATCACTGGACTCTACGAGACTAGGATCGATCTCTCACAGCTCGGTGGTGATTCAA
GGGCTGATCCTAAGAAGAAGAGGAAGGTTTGACGTCGACGATATGAAGATGAAGATGAAATATTTGGTGT
GTCAAATAAAAAGCTTGTGTGCTTAAGTTTGTGTTTTTTTCTTGGCTTGTTGTGTTATGAATTTGTGGCT
TTTTCTAATATTAAATGAATGTAAGATCACATTATAATGAATAAACAAATGTTTCTATAATCCATTGTGA
ATGTTTTGTTGGATCTCTTCTGCAGCATATAACTACTGTATGTGCTATGGTATGGACTATGGAATATGAT
TAAAGATAAGCCAGAGCTCTGGTGACGGACGTGGGCAGGTGTGATGAAAAGCCTTAGGGTCAGGTGGCAC
TTTTCGGGGAAATGTGCGATGAACCCCTATTTGTTTATTTTTCTAAATACATTCAAATATGTATCCGCTA
ATGAGACAATAACCCTGATAAATGCTTCAATTATATTGAAAAAGGAAGAGTATGAGTATCCAACATTTCC
GTGTCGCCCTTATTCCCTTTTTTGCGGCCTTCTGCCTTCCTGTTTTTGCTCACCCAGAAACGCTGGTGAA
AGTAAAAGATGCTGAAGATCAGTTGGGTGCCCGAGTGGGTTACATTGAACTGGATCTCAACAGCGGCAAA
ATCTTAGAGAGTTTTCGCCCCGAAGAACGCTTCCCAATGATGAGCACTTTCAAAGTTCTGCTATGTGGCG
CGGTGTTATCCCGTATTGATGCTGGGCAAGAGCAACTCGGTCGCCGCATACACTATTCTCAGAATGACTT
GGTTGAGTATTCACCAGTCACAGAAAAGCATCTTACGGATGGCATGACAGTAAGAGAATTATGTAGTGCT
GCCATAACCATGAGTGATAACACTGCGGCCAACTTACTTCTGACAACGATTGGAGGACCGAAGGAGCTAA
CCGCTTTTTTGCACAACATGGGGGATCATGTAACTCGCCTTGATCGTTGGGAACCGGAGCTGAATGAAGC
CATACCAAACGACGAGCGTGACACCACGATGCCTGTAGCAATGGCAACAACTCTCCGCAAACTATTAACT
GGCGAACTACTTACTCTTGCTTCACGCCAGCAACTCATTGACTGGATGGAGGCGGACAAAGTTGCAGGAC
CACTTCTGCGCTCGGCACTTCCGGCTGGCTGGTTTATTGCTGATAAATCTGGAGCCGGTGAGCGTGGGTC
TCGCGGTATCATTGCAGCACTGGGGCCAGATGGTAAGCCCTCCCGTATCGTAGTTATCTACACGACGGGG
AGTCAGGCAACTATGGATGAACGAAATAGACAGATCGCTGAGATAGGTGCCTCACTGATTAAGCATTGGT
AACTGTCAGACGAAGGGAAATAAATAGTAGCCCGCCTGATGTGCGGGCTTTTTTTTGGTGGTGGTTACCA
GTGTCGCTTAGCTACCGTAGGTCCTCTTAGGCGGTCCGATTAGCGACATAGTCATCAAT
Features (pLannotate 1.2.2; 6 found; start..end, strand, type, name):
     80..668     +  rep_origin     ori: high-copy-number ColE1/pMB1/pBR322/pUC origin of replication
   1356..1916    +  CDS            cas6f: CAS6_PSEAB - Also known as csy4. Experimental evidence at protein level: Swiss-Prot protein existence level 1. CRISPR (clustered regularly interspaced short palindromic repeat) is an adaptive immune system that provides protection against mobile genetic elements (viruses, transposable elements and conjugative plasmids). CRISPR clusters contain sequences complementary to antecedent mobile elements and target invading nucleic acids. CRISPR clusters are transcribed and processed into CRISPR RNA (crRNA). Processes pre-crRNA into individual crRNA units. Absolutely required for crRNA production or s
   1983..6086    +  CDS            cas9: CAS9_STRP1 - Also known as csn1 From Streptococcus pyogenes serotype M1.
   6132..6380    +  terminator     HSP terminator: efficient transcription terminator from the Arabidopsis thaliana heat shock protein 18.2 gene (Nagaya et al., 2010)
   6461..6561    +  promoter       AmpR promoter: bla
   6562..7422    +  CDS            AmpR: β-lactamase; bla; confers resistance to ampicillin, carbenicillin, and related antibiotics
