[The description below was written by a language model from this plasmid's Addgene catalogue record and pLannotate feature annotations shown in this document.]
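Description:
pMOD_A0503 is a "Module A" plasmid from a modular plant genome-engineering toolkit, built on the pMOD_A1001 backbone and classed as a CRISPR vector. It is a 7,549 nt high-copy bacterial plasmid that replicates from a ColE1/pUC-type origin and is selected with ampicillin through a β-lactamase gene driven by its native bla promoter. The annotated features include no plant selectable marker, T-DNA borders or plant replication elements. This fits a role as an intermediate module to be combined with other modules in a final plant transformation vector, although the record does not describe the assembly scheme itself.

The payload is a single synthetic expression cassette inserted by Gibson cloning. According to the catalogue entry, the CmYLCV promoter (from Cestrum yellow leaf curling virus, a strong constitutive plant promoter) drives a Csy4-P2A-AtCas9 open reading frame. The promoter was not picked up by the automated annotation, but presumably lies in the unannotated stretch upstream of the first coding sequence. The annotated coding regions are Csy4 (Cas6f, the Pseudomonas aeruginosa CRISPR RNA endoribonuclease) followed by Streptococcus pyogenes Cas9. The "At" prefix suggests an Arabidopsis codon-optimised version, but the record does not say so explicitly. The short gap between the two coding sequences matches the P2A ribosome-skipping peptide, which lets one transcript yield both proteins separately. Transcription ends at the Arabidopsis HSP18.2 terminator.

Co-expressing Csy4 with Cas9 allows a polycistronic guide RNA transcript, with guides separated by Csy4 recognition hairpins, to be cleaved into individual gRNAs. This supports multiplexed genome editing in plants when the module is paired with a construct carrying such a guide array.
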