Addgene plasmid #91013: pMOD_A0503
Purpose: Module A, Promoter: CmYLCV, Gene: Csy4-P2A-AtCas9, Terminator: HSP
Depositing lab: Daniel Voytas. Depositing organization: University of Minnesota. Publication: A multi-purpose toolkit to enable advanced genome engineering in plants. Cermak T, Curtin SJ, Gil-Humanes J, Cegan R, Kono TJY, Konecna E, Belanto JJ, Starker CG, Mathre JW, Greenstein RL, Voytas DF. Plant Cell. 2017 May 18. pii: tpc.00922.2016. doi: 10.1105/tpc.16.00922. PubMed 28522548.
Backbone
  Vector backbone: pMOD_A1001
  Vector type: CRISPR
Growth in bacteria
  Bacterial resistance: Ampicillin, 100 μg/mL
  Growth temperature: 37°C
  Growth strain: DH5alpha
  Copy number: High Copy
Gene/Insert
  Gene/Insert name: Csy4-P2A-AtCas9
  Species: Synthetic
  Promoter: CmYLCV
  Cloning method: Gibson Cloning
  Sequencing primers: 5′ unknown
Terms and licenses: Academic/Nonprofit Terms; Industry Terms: Not Available to Industry
How to cite: pMOD_A0503 was a gift from Daniel Voytas (Addgene plasmid # 91013 ; http://n2t.net/addgene:91013 ; RRID:Addgene_91013)
